>Addgene plasmid #171125 | pDB4697 | addgene full sequence | sequence record 337157 | Addgene NGS Result
AGACGATAGTTACCGGATAAGGCGCAGCGGTCGGGCTGAACGGGGGGTTCGTGCACACAGCCCAGCTTGG
AGCGAACGACCTACACCGAACTGAGATACCTACAGCGTGAGCTATGAGAAAGCGCCACGCTTCCCGAAGG
GAGAAAGGCGGACAGGTATCCGGTAAGCGGCAGGGTCGGAACAGGAGAGCGCACGAGGGAGCTTCCAGGG
GGAAACGCCTGGTATCTTTATAGTCCTGTCGGGTTTCGCCACCTCTGACTTGAGCGTCGATTTTTGTGAT
GCTCGTCAGGGGGGCGGAGCCTATGGAAAAACGCCAGCAACGCGGCCTTTTTACGGTTCCTGGCCTTTTG
CTGGCCTTTTGCTCACATGTTCTTTCCTGCGTTATCCCCTGATTCTGTGGATAACCGTATTACCGCCTTT
GAGTGAGCTGATACCGCTCGCCGCAGCCGAACGACCGAGCGCAGCGAGTCAGTGAGCGAGGAAGCGGAAG
AGCGCCCAATACGCAAACCGCCTCTCCCCGCGCGTTGGCCGATTCATTAATGCAGCTGGCACGACAGGTT
TCCCGACTGGAAAGCGGGCAGTGAGCGCAACGCAATTAATGTGAGTTAGCTCACTCATTAGGCACCCCAG
GCTTTACACTTTATGCTTCCGGCTCGTATGTTGTGTGGAATTGTGAGCGGATAACAATTTCACACAGGAA
ACAGCTATGACCATGATTACGCCAAGCTTGGTACCGAGCTCGGATCCACTAGTAACGGCCGCCAGTGTGC
TGGAATTGCCCTTGCGGCCGCCATGGATCCTAACTATGTCTTTTAGACGGTTCAAACTCCCTCTCAGCGT
CGTGCAAACACACAGTTTCAGAAGAACATTACTCGTCGTGTAAAAACAAATTCAAAAGAACGTTATGTTG
CCAAACATCCTCCTACCAAGATTCCTCGTAACATTGCCAGTAAGTAAGAATTGATCCTATTGTTAGCAAC
TTTGGCTTGTGTTTCATACTGACAATGCATCTTAGTGTTTTTTATTCTTCTCATGTCAGGAGGAATTATT
TTGGGAATACTTAGATTTCTTTTGACGTTTTTTTCTTAAGAACATGTGATTGGAGCAATTTTAAAACCTA
TTTGCACCGATATTGTGTATTATACTCCGAGAAAAAGTATACTAGTTTTGAATAATAAAGCTTGTGATAT
TGACGAAACTTTTTGACATCTAATTTATTCTGTTCCAACACCAATGTTTATAACCAAGTTTTATCTTGTT
TGTCTACATGGTATTTTACATTCATCTACATACATCTTTCATTGGCTTTGTACATAGTTATCATTACAAG
TCTAAAAAAATTCACTCTTTTCTTATTCAATGTCAATCCAAGAGAAAAGATTGTGGTAATGTTGTAGGAG
CATGTTTAATAAATTACTATAGCAAATTACTTTTTATTCCCAAGGTGTTTATCTATAATAGTTAATATTT
TAGTCGCTACATAAAATTTTACCAAAGAGTACTTGTATACTAATTCTAAATGCCTTCTGACATAAAACGC
CTAGGAAAACAAACGCAAACAAGGCATCGACTTTTTCAATAACCAACCAAAAAAATTTTACATTAGTCTT
TTTTTAATGCTGAGAAAGTCTTTGCTGATATGCCTTCCAACCAGCTTCTCTATATCTCTTGGCTTCGACA
ACAGGATTACGACCAGCTCCATAGACTCCACGACCAACAATGATGATATCGCTACCGCAGTTTACAATCA
CTTCTTCAGGAGTACGATATTGCTGTCCCAGCCCGTCTCCTTTAACATCCAAGCCGATACCAGGGGACAT
AGTTATGTAGTCGCTTTGAAGGTTAGGAAATTGACGACCAGCTATAAAGCCAAAGCAAAAATCGGTATGC
TTCTCAAACCATTCTAAGGTTTTCTCTGTGTAGGAACCAGTAGCCAAAGAGCCTTTGGAAGACATTTCAG
CCAAAAGCAAGAGACCACGTCCCAAAGGTAAACCAACTTCTTTGAGGCCTTGTATAATACCCTCGCCTGG
CACTGTATGGCAATTTGTGATATGAGCCCAAGAAGCAATTTTGTACACACCAGATGCATATTGTAGCTTG
ACGGTATTTCCAATGTCTGCGAATTTGCGATCCTCAAAGATAAGAAAACGATGCTTTTTACCTAAGGCCA
CCAGTTTTTCTACCATATCCTGGTCGAAATCCTCGACAACGTCAATATGTGTCTTGATAACACAGACATA
GGGTCCAATTTTATCTACCAATTCTAAGATTTCGGATTTCTTCGTCAAATCGACCGCGACTGACAAGTTG
CTTTGCTTTTCTTCCATCAAAGCCAACAATTCCTTGGCAATGGGATTTTTCATCCCCTCAGCTCTAGCTG
AATAGCTTTGAAATACTCTAGCATCCATAACTTTGCTTTTAAACCTTTAATTTCGATCCGAGCAAAAAAG
AGGTTCTTGGTAGGACAATACGGTAAGAAAACACGACATGTGCAGAGATGCCGACGAAGCATAGTTAAAC
TGGGATGGTAAAATCAATTAAGAATTTATAAAGACAAAATTGTATAAGTCTCTAAAACATCTTAATTATA
CCTCACAGAACTATCTAAAATATATTCACAAAGTGCAAACATTATCATGAAAAAGAACCATTTTAATTTA
AAGCAAGGGCATTAAGGCTTATTTACAGAATTTCTTACTTTTGTAAAGATTATAAGGCTGATTATCTTTT
TCACCATGCCAAAAATTACACAAGATAGAATGGATGTTTGAAATTAAACGTGAGTATACAAACAAATACA
CTAGGTAAATCGAAACATTTTTTTCTCCATTAAGTAACAAATTCCTATTTAGAGAAAGAATGCTGAGTAG
AGTAAATAATCTATACAAACTTTTTTAACACAAATGCATACATATAGCCAGTGGGATTTGTAGCTAAGCT
TCAGGAGTTTTATCCATTTAATGTATGGAATCAAAATTTAAAGCTTCTGTCAAAGTTTAACAATATTTCT
TTTGGTTTAAATCAAATCTTCCATGCGATTAAGAAGATAGATGCTGAACAAAAGAAGCACATGGATAACC
ACAAAAGCAGTTTGCTCATGGGTACAACCATGAATTTTTTTTTCGACAATGATTCAAAGACCAGTATATC
CAATACGCATCCTAGAATCTAGTCAAAGAAGAACCTAAAGTAGAGATGCAAATGCGCTAAAAAGAGTGGA
TATAAATTCAATATCATTTATAAAACAACTTCTTCCATTAAAAATTCCTTGGGCAAAACAAAAGTTCCAA
TCATAAAAAGTTAATAAGTTCTGAGTTGTGTCAAATCTGACATGGCATTCCTCAATAATGACACTCACGC
GGCCGCAAGGGCAATTCTGCAGATATCCATCACACTGGCGGCCGCTCGAGCATGCATCTAGAGGGCCCAA
TTCGCCCTATAGTGAGTCGTATTACAATTCACTGGCCGTCGTTTTACAACGTCGTGACTGGGAAAACCCT
GGCGTTACCCAACTTAATCGCCTTGCAGCACATCCCCCTTTCGCCAGCTGGCGTAATAGCGAAGAGGCCC
GCACCGATCGCCCTTCCCAACAGTTGCGCAGCCTGAATGGCGAATGG
[124 nt withheld, positions 3618-3741]
C
[91 nt withheld, positions 3743-3833]
A
[49 nt withheld, positions 3835-3883]
CCTTTGACGTTGGAGTCCACGTTCTTT
[37 nt withheld, positions 3911-3947]
ACCCTATCTCGGTCTATTCTTTTGATTTATAAGGGATTTTGCCGATTTCGGCCTATTGGTTAAAAAATGA
GCTGATTTAACAAAAATTTAACGCGAATTTTAACAAAATTCAGGGCGCAAGGGCTGCTAAAGGAAGCGGA
ACACGTAGAAAGCCAGTCCGCAGAAACGGTGCTGACCCCGGATGAATGTCAGCTACTGGGCTATCTGGAC
AAGGGAAAACGCAAGCGCAAAGAGAAAGCAGGTAGCTTGCAGTGGGCTTACATGGCGATAGCTAGACTGG
GCGGTTTTATGGACAGCAAGCGAACCGGAATTGCCAGCTGGGGCGCCCTCTGGTAAGGTTGGGAAGCCCT
GCAAAGTAAACTGGATGGCTTTCTTGCCGCCAAGGATCTGATGGCGCAGGGGATCAAGATCTGATCAAGA
GACAGGATGAGGATCGTTTCGCATGATTGAACAAGATGGATTGCACGCAGGTTCTCCGGCCGCTTGGGTG
GAGAGGCTATTCGGCTATGACTGGGCACAACAGACAATCGGCTGCTCTGATGCCGCCGTGTTCCGGCTGT
CAGCGCAGGGGCGCCCGGTTCTTTTTGTCAAGACCGACCTGTCCGGTGCCCTGAATGAACTGCAGGACGA
GGCAGCGCGGCTATCGTGGCTGGCCACGACGGGCGTTCCTTGCGCAGCTGTGCTCGACGTTGTCACTGAA
GCGGGAAGGGACTGGCTGCTATTGGGCGAAGTGCCGGGGCAGGATCTCCTGTCATCCCACCTTGCTCCTG
CCGAGAAAGTATCCATCATGGCTGATGCAATGCGGCGGCTGCATACGCTTGATCCGGCTACCTGCCCATT
CGACCACCAAGCGAAACATCGCATCGAGCGAGCACGTACTCGGATGGAAGCCGGTCTTGTCGATCAGGAT
GATCTGGACGAAGAGCATCAGGGGCTCGCGCCAGCCGAACTGTTCGCCAGGCTCAAGGCGCGCATGCCCG
ACGGCGAGGATCTCGTCGTGACCCATGGCGATGCCTGCTTGCCGAATATCATGGTGGAAAATGGCCGCTT
TTCTGGATTCATCGACTGTGGCCGGCTGGGTGTGGCGGACCGCTATCAGGACATAGCGTTGGCTACCCGT
GATATTGCTGAAGAGCTTGGCGGCGAATGGGCTGACCGCTTCCTCGTGCTTTACGGTATCGCCGCTCCCG
ATTCGCAGCGCATCGCCTTCTATCGCCTTCTTGACGAGTTCTTCTGAATTGAAAAAGGAAGAGTATGAGT
ATTCAACATTTCCGTGTCGCCCTTATTCCCTTTTTTGCGGCATTTTGCCTTCCTGTTTTTGCTCACCCAG
AAACGCTGGTGAAAGTAAAAGATGCTGAAGATCAGTTGGGTGCACGAGTGGGTTACATCGAACTGGATCT
CAACAGCGGTAAGATCCTTGAGAGTTTTCGCCCCGAAGAACGTTTTCCAATGATGAGCACTTTTAAAGTT
CTGCTATGTGGCGCGGTATTATCCCGTATTGACGCCGGGCAAGAGCAACTCGGTCGCCGCATACACTATT
CTCAGAATGACTTGGTTGAGTACTCACCAGTCACAGAAAAGCATCTTACGGATGGCATGACAGTAAGAGA
ATTATGCAGTGCTGCCATAACCATGAGTGATAACACTGCGGCCAACTTACTTCTGACAACGATCGGAGGA
CCGAAGGAGCTAACCGCTTTTTTGCACAACATGGGGGATCATGTAACTCGCCTTGATCGTTGGGAACCGG
AGCTGAATGAAGCCATACCAAACGACGAGCGTGACACCACGATGCCTGTAGCAATGGCAACAACGTTGCG
CAAACTATTAACTGGCGAACTACTTACTCTAGCTTCCCGGCAACAATTAATAGACTGGATGGAGGCGGAT
AAAGTTGCAGGACCACTTCTGCGCTCGGCCCTTCCGGCTGGCTGGTTTATTGCTGATAAATCTGGAGCCG
GTGAGCGTGGGTCTCGCGGTATCATTGCAGCACTGGGGCCAGATGGTAAGCCCTCCCGTATCGTAGTTAT
CTACACGACGGGGAGTCAGGCAACTATGGATGAACGAAATAGACAGATCGCTGAGATAGGTGCCTCACTG
ATTAAGCATTGGTAACTGTCAGACCAAGTTTACTCATATATACTTTAGATTGATTTAAAACTTCATTTTT
AATTTAAAAGGATCTAGGTGAAGATCCTTTTTGATAATCTCATGACCAAAATCCCTTAACGTGAGTTTTC
GTTCCACTGAGCGTCAGACCCCGTAGAAAAGATCAAAGGATCTTCTTGAGATCCTTTTTTTCTGCGCGTA
ATCTGCTGCTTGCAAACAAAAAAACCACCGCTACCAGCGGTGGTTTGTTTGCCGGATCAAGAGCTACCAA
CTCTTTTTCCGAAGGTAACTGGCTTCAGCAGAGCGCAGATACCAAATACTGTTCTTCTAGTGTAGCCGTA
GTTAGGCCACCACTTCAAGAACTCTGTAGCACCGCCTACATACCTCGCTCTGCTAATCCTGTTACCAGTG
GCTGCTGCCAGTGGCGATAAGTCGTGTCTTACCGGGTTGGACTCA
Features (pLannotate 1.2.2; 14 found; start..end, strand, type, name):
    492..584     +  CDS            lacI (fragment): lac repressor; lacI; The lac repressor binds to the lac operator to inhibit transcription in E. coli. This inhibition can be relieved by adding lactose or isopropyl-β-D-thiogalactopyranoside (IPTG).
    597..618     +  protein_bind   CAP binding site: CAP binding activates transcription in the presence of cAMP. E. coli catabolite activator protein
    633..663     +  promoter       lac promoter: promoter for the E. coli lac operon
    671..687     +  protein_bind   lac operator: The lac repressor binds to the lac operator to inhibit transcription in E. coli. This inhibition can be relieved by adding lactose or isopropyl-β-D-thiogalactopyranoside (IPTG). lac repressor encoded by lacI
    817..1086    +  CDS            tam14: TAM14_SCHPO - Experimental evidence at transcript level: Swiss-Prot protein existence level 2. May interact with target proteins during translocation into the lumen of the endoplasmic reticulum. May protect unfolded target proteins against degradation and facilitate correct glycosylation (By similarity). From Schizosaccharomyces pombe (strain 972 / ATCC 24843) (Fission yeast).
   1614..2408    -  CDS            S. pombe ura4: orotidine 5'-phosphate decarboxylase, required for uracil biosynthesis; Schizosaccharomyces pombe ura4
   3436..3454    -  promoter       T7 promoter: promoter for bacteriophage T7 RNA polymerase
   3457..3614    +  CDS            lacZα (fragment): LacZα fragment of β-galactosidase; lacZ fragment
   3618..4046    +  rep_origin     f1 ori (sequence partly withheld): f1 bacteriophage origin of replication; arrow indicates direction of (+) strand synthesis
   4059..4358    +  CDS            tnpA (fragment): TN5P_ECOLX - Also known as tnp. Experimental evidence at protein level: Swiss-Prot protein existence level 1. Mediates transposition of transposon Tn5 by a 'cut and paste' mechanism. First, the monomeric transposase binds the 19 bp inverted DNA repeats flanking the transposon. Then, dimerization of the DNA- bound transposase creates a synaptic DNA complex. After nicking of the first DNA strand, excision of the transposon proceeds through a series of intermediates. The transposase then mediates the insertion of the transposon at a new site by strand transfer. The activity of the wild- type tran
   4390..5181    +  CDS            neo: KKA2_KLEPN - Also known as kan, nptII. Experimental evidence at protein level: Swiss-Prot protein existence level 1. Resistance to kanamycin, neomycin, paromomycin, ribostamycin, butirosin and gentamicin B. From Klebsiella pneumoniae.
   5185..5201    +  promoter       AmpR promoter (fragment): bla
   5202..6062    +  CDS            AmpR: β-lactamase; bla; confers resistance to ampicillin, carbenicillin, and related antibiotics
   6233..309     +  rep_origin     ori (across the origin): high-copy-number ColE1/pMB1/pBR322/pUC origin of replication
