[The description below was written by a language model from this plasmid's Addgene catalogue record and pLannotate feature annotations shown in this document.]
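Description:
pDB4697 is a fission yeast integration backbone built on the pEASY-blunt cloning vector, carrying a genomic fragment of the Schizosaccharomyces pombe ura4 locus as its insert. The plasmid is about 6.5 kb and is maintained in E. coli at high copy through a ColE1/pUC-type origin, with dual selection from a β-lactamase gene (ampicillin) and a neo/nptII gene (kanamycin). Other backbone remnants typical of this kind of blunt-cloning vector are also annotated: an f1 phage origin, a lac promoter/operator with CAP binding site, fragments of lacI and lacZα interrupted by the insert, a T7 promoter next to the cloning site, and a short Tn5 transposase fragment upstream of the kanamycin marker. No yeast replication origin is annotated, consistent with use as an integrating rather than episomal construct.

The insert spans the ura4 coding sequence, which encodes orotidine 5'-phosphate decarboxylase needed for uracil biosynthesis, together with surrounding genomic sequence that includes the neighbouring tam14 open reading frame. The ura4 gene lies in the reverse orientation relative to the lac promoter. No separate promoter is annotated for it, and it presumably relies on its native flanking sequence. According to the record, the genomic region is bounded by a NotI site at each end, so the whole ura4 fragment can be released from the bacterial backbone as a linear piece, presumably for homologous targeting to the chromosomal ura4 locus. The depositor describes it as the control plasmid, or as the starting backbone, for building ura4-integrating plasmids. It was deposited in connection with work on an improved auxin-inducible degron system for fission yeast.
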