Addgene plasmid #171125: pDB4697
Purpose: A plasmid containing the ura4 genomic region,which flanked by a NotI site at the both ends. It served as the control plasmid or backbone for the ura4 integrated plasmid construction.
Depositing lab: Li-Lin Du. Depositing organization: National Institute of Biological Sciences, Beijing. Publication: An improved auxin-inducible degron system for fission yeast. Zhang XR, Zhao L, Suo F, Gao Y, Wu Q, Qi X, Du LL. G3 (Bethesda). 2022 Jan 4;12(1):jkab393. doi: 10.1093/g3journal/jkab393. PubMed 34849776.
Backbone
  Vector backbone: pEASY-blunt
  Backbone manufacturer: TransGen Biotech
  Vector type: Other
Growth in bacteria
  Bacterial resistance: Ampicillin and Kanamycin, 100 & 50 μg/mL
  Growth temperature: 37°C
  Growth strain: DH5alpha
  Copy number: High Copy
Gene/Insert
  Gene/Insert name: ura4
  Species: S. pombe (fission yeast)
  Mutation: non applicable
  Cloning method: Unknown
Terms and licenses: Academic/Nonprofit Terms; Industry Terms: Not Available to Industry
Depositor comments: Please visit https://www.biorxiv.org/content/10.1101/2021.07.19.452993v1 for bioRxiv preprint.
How to cite: pDB4697 was a gift from Li-Lin Du (Addgene plasmid # 171125 ; http://n2t.net/addgene:171125 ; RRID:Addgene_171125)
